>Addgene plasmid #61603 | pET28a-EGFP-CNA35 | addgene full sequence | sequence record 482864 | Addgene NGS Result
TGGCGAATGGG
[124 nt withheld, positions 12-135]
C
[91 nt withheld, positions 137-227]
A
[49 nt withheld, positions 229-277]
CCTTTGACGTTGGAGTCCACGTTCTTT
[37 nt withheld, positions 305-341]
ACCCTATCTCGGTCTATTCTTTTGATTTATAAGGGATTTTGCCGATTTCGGCCTATTGGTTAAAAAATGA
GCTGATTTAACAAAAATTTAACGCGAATTTTAACAAAATATTAACGCTTACAATTTAGGTGGCACTTTTC
GGGGAAATGTGCGCGGAACCCCTATTTGTTTATTTTTCTAAATACATTCAAATATGTATCCGCTCATGAA
TTAATTCTTAGAAAAACTCATCGAGCATCAAATGAAACTGCAATTTATTCATATCAGGATTATCAATACC
ATATTTTTGAAAAAGCCGTTTCTGTAATGAAGGAGAAAACTCACCGAGGCAGTTCCATAGGATGGCAAGA
TCCTGGTATCGGTCTGCGATTCCGACTCGTCCAACATCAATACAACCTATTAATTTCCCCTCGTCAAAAA
TAAGGTTATCAAGTGAGAAATCACCATGAGTGACGACTGAATCCGGTGAGAATGGCAAAAGTTTATGCAT
TTCTTTCCAGACTTGTTCAACAGGCCAGCCATTACGCTCGTCATCAAAATCACTCGCATCAACCAAACCG
TTATTCATTCGTGATTGCGCCTGAGCGAGACGAAATACGCGATCGCTGTTAAAAGGACAATTACAAACAG
GAATCGAATGCAACCGGCGCAGGAACACTGCCAGCGCATCAACAATATTTTCACCTGAATCAGGATATTC
TTCTAATACCTGGAATGCTGTTTTCCCGGGGATCGCAGTGGTGAGTAACCATGCATCATCAGGAGTACGG
ATAAAATGCTTGATGGTCGGAAGAGGCATAAATTCCGTCAGCCAGTTTAGTCTGACCATCTCATCTGTAA
CATCATTGGCAACGCTACCTTTGCCATGTTTCAGAAACAACTCTGGCGCATCGGGCTTCCCATACAATCG
ATAGATTGTCGCACCTGATTGCCCGACATTATCGCGAGCCCATTTATACCCATATAAATCAGCATCCATG
TTGGAATTTAATCGCGGCCTAGAGCAAGACGTTTCCCGTTGAATATGGCTCATAACACCCCTTGTATTAC
TGTTTATGTAAGCAGACAGTTTTATTGTTCATGACCAAAATCCCTTAACGTGAGTTTTCGTTCCACTGAG
CGTCAGACCCCGTAGAAAAGATCAAAGGATCTTCTTGAGATCCTTTTTTTCTGCGCGTAATCTGCTGCTT
GCAAACAAAAAAACCACCGCTACCAGCGGTGGTTTGTTTGCCGGATCAAGAGCTACCAACTCTTTTTCCG
AAGGTAACTGGCTTCAGCAGAGCGCAGATACCAAATACTGTCCTTCTAGTGTAGCCGTAGTTAGGCCACC
ACTTCAAGAACTCTGTAGCACCGCCTACATACCTCGCTCTGCTAATCCTGTTACCAGTGGCTGCTGCCAG
TGGCGATAAGTCGTGTCTTACCGGGTTGGACTCAAGACGATAGTTACCGGATAAGGCGCAGCGGTCGGGC
TGAACGGGGGGTTCGTGCACACAGCCCAGCTTGGAGCGAACGACCTACACCGAACTGAGATACCTACAGC
GTGAGCTATGAGAAAGCGCCACGCTTCCCGAAGGGAGAAAGGCGGACAGGTATCCGGTAAGCGGCAGGGT
CGGAACAGGAGAGCGCACGAGGGAGCTTCCAGGGGGAAACGCCTGGTATCTTTATAGTCCTGTCGGGTTT
CGCCACCTCTGACTTGAGCGTCGATTTTTGTGATGCTCGTCAGGGGGGCGGAGCCTATGGAAAAACGCCA
GCAACGCGGCCTTTTTACGGTTCCTGGCCTTTTGCTGGCCTTTTGCTCACATGTTCTTTCCTGCGTTATC
CCCTGATTCTGTGGATAACCGTATTACCGCCTTTGAGTGAGCTGATACCGCTCGCCGCAGCCGAACGACC
GAGCGCAGCGAGTCAGTGAGCGAGGAAGCGGAAGAGCGCCTGATGCGGTATTTTCTCCTTACGCATCTGT
GCGGTATTTCACACCGCAATGGTGCACTCTCAGTACAATCTGCTCTGATGCCGCATAGTTAAGCCAGTAT
ACACTCCGCTATCGCTACGTGACTGGGTCATGGCTGCGCCCCGACACCCGCCAACACCCGCTGACGCGCC
CTGACGGGCTTGTCTGCTCCCGGCATCCGCTTACAGACAAGCTGTGACCGTCTCCGGGAGCTGCATGTGT
CAGAGGTTTTCACCGTCATCACCGAAACGCGCGAGGCAGCTGCGGTAAAGCTCATCAGCGTGGTCGTGAA
GCGATTCACAGATGTCTGCCTGTTCATCCGCGTCCAGCTCGTTGAGTTTCTCCAGAAGCGTTAATGTCTG
GCTTCTGATAAAGCGGGCCATGTTAAGGGCGGTTTTTTCCTGTTTGGTCACTGATGCCTCCGTGTAAGGG
GGATTTCTGTTCATGGGGGTAATGATACCGATGAAACGAGAGAGGATGCTCACGATACGGGTTACTGATG
ATGAACATGCCCGGTTACTGGAACGTTGTGAGGGTAAACAACTGGCGGTATGGATGCGGCGGGACCAGAG
AAAAATCACTCAGGGTCAATGCCAGCGCTTCGTTAATACAGATGTAGGTGTTCCACAGGGTAGCCAGCAG
CATCCTGCGATGCAGATCCGGAACATAATGGTGCAGGGCGCTGACTTCCGCGTTTCCAGACTTTACGAAA
CACGGAAACCGAAGACCATTCATGTTGTTGCTCAGGTCGCAGACGTTTTGCAGCAGCAGTCGCTTCACGT
TCGCTCGCGTATCGGTGATTCATTCTGCTAACCAGTAAGGCAACCCCGCCAGCCTAGCCGGGTCCTCAAC
GACAGGAGCACGATCATGCGCACCCGTGGGGCCGCCATGCCGGCGATAATGGCCTGCTTCTCGCCGAAAC
GTTTGGTGGCGGGACCAGTGACGAAGGCTTGAGCGAGGGCGTGCAAGATTCCGAATACCGCAAGCGACAG
GCCGATCATCGTCGCGCTCCAGCGAAAGCGGTCCTCGCCGAAAATGACCCAGAGCGCTGCCGGCACCTGT
CCTACGAGTTGCATGATAAAGAAGACAGTCATAAGTGCGGCGACGATAGTCATGCCCCGCGCCCACCGGA
AGGAGCTGACTGGGTTGAAGGCTCTCAAGGGCATCGGTCGAGATCCCGGTGCCTAATGAGTGAGCTAACT
TACATTAATTGCGTTGCGCTCACTGCCCGCTTTCCAGTCGGGAAACCTGTCGTGCCAGCTGCATTAATGA
ATCGGCCAACGCGCGGGGAGAGGCGGTTTGCGTATTGGGCGCCAGGGTGGTTTTTCTTTTCACCAGTGAG
ACGGGCAACAGCTGATTGCCCTTCACCGCCTGGCCCTGAGAGAGTTGCAGCAAGCGGTCCACGCTGGTTT
GCCCCAGCAGGCGAAAATCCTGTTTGATGGTGGTTAACGGCGGGATATAACATGAGCTGTCTTCGGTATC
GTCGTATCCCACTACCGAGATATCCGCACCAACGCGCAGCCCGGACTCGGTAATGGCGCGCATTGCGCCC
AGCGCCATCTGATCGTTGGCAACCAGCATCGCAGTGGGAACGATGCCCTCATTCAGCATTTGCATGGTTT
GTTGAAAACCGGACATGGCACTCCAGTCGCCTTCCCGTTCCGCTATCGGCTGAATTTGATTGCGAGTGAG
ATATTTATGCCAGCCAGCCAGACGCAGACGCGCCGAGACAGAACTTAATGGGCCCGCTAACAGCGCGATT
TGCTGGTGACCCAATGCGACCAGATGCTCCACGCCCAGTCGCGTACCGTCTTCATGGGAGAAAATAATAC
TGTTGATGGGTGTCTGGTCAGAGACATCAAGAAATAACGCCGGAACATTAGTGCAGGCAGCTTCCACAGC
AATGGCATCCTGGTCATCCAGCGGATAGTTAATGATCAGCCCACTGACGCGTTGCGCGAGAAGATTGTGC
ACCGCCGCTTTACAGGCTTCGACGCCGCTTCGTTCTACCATCGACACCACCACGCTGGCACCCAGTTGAT
CGGCGCGAGATTTAATCGCCGCGACAATTTGCGACGGCGCGTGCAGGGCCAGACTGGAGGTGGCAACGCC
AATCAGCAACGACTGTTTGCCCGCCAGTTGTTGTGCCACGCGGTTGGGAATGTAATTCAGCTCCGCCATC
GCCGCTTCCACTTTTTCCCGCGTTTTCGCAGAAACGTGGCTGGCCTGGTTCACCACGCGGGAAACGGTCT
GATAAGAGACACCGGCATACTCTGCGACATCGTATAACGTTACTGGTTTCACATTCACCACCCTGAATTG
ACTCTCTTCCGGGCGCTATCATGCCATACCGCGAAAGGTTTTGCGCCATTCGATGGTGTCCGGGATCTCG
ACGCTCTCCCTTATGCGACTCCTGCATTAGGAAGCAGCCCAGTAGTAGGTTGAGGCCGTTGAGCACCGCC
GCCGCAAGGAATGGTGCATGCAAGGAGATGGCGCCCAACAGTCCCCCGGCCACGGGGCCTGCCACCATAC
CCACGCCGAAACAAGCGCTCATGAGCCCGAAGTGGCGAGCCCGATCTTCCCCATCGGTGATGTCGGCGAT
ATAGGCGCCAGCAACCGCACCTGTGGCGCCGGTGATGCCGGCCACGATGCGTCCGGCGTAGAGGATCGAG
ATCTCGATCCCGCGAAATTAATACGACTCACTATAGGGGAATTGTGAGCGGATAACAATTCCCCTCTAGA
AATAATTTTGTTTAACTTTAAGAAGGAGATATACCATGGGCAGCAGCCATCATCATCATCATCACAGCAG
CGGCCTGGTGCCGCGCGGCAGCCATATGGCTAGCATGGTGAGCAAGGGCGAGGAGCTGTTCACCGGGGTG
GTGCCCATCCTGGTCGAGCTGGACGGCGACGTAAACGGCCACAAGTTCAGCGTGTCCGGCGAGGGCGAGG
GCGATGCCACCTACGGCAAGCTGACCCTGAAGTTCATCTGCACCACCGGCAAGCTGCCCGTGCCCTGGCC
CACCCTCGTGACCACCCTGACCTACGGCGTGCAGTGCTTCAGCCGCTACCCCGACCACATGAAGCAGCAC
GACTTCTTCAAGTCCGCCATGCCCGAAGGCTACGTCCAGGAGCGCACCATCTTCTTCAAGGACGACGGCA
ACTACAAGACCCGCGCCGAGGTGAAGTTCGAGGGCGACACCCTGGTGAACCGCATCGAGCTGAAGGGCAT
CGACTTCAAGGAGGACGGCAACATCCTGGGGCACAAGCTGGAGTACAACTACAACAGCCACAACGTCTAT
ATCATGGCCGACAAGCAGAAGAACGGCATCAAGGTGAACTTCAAGATCCGCCACAACATCGAGGACGGCA
GCGTGCAGCTCGCCGACCACTACCAGCAGAACACCCCCATCGGCGACGGCCCCGTGCTGCTGCCCGACAA
CCACTACCTGAGCACCCAGTCCGCCCTGAGCAAAGACCCCAACGAGAAGCGCGATCACATGGTCCTGCTG
GAGTTCGTGACCGCCGCCGGGATCACTCTCGGCATGGACGAGCTGTACAAGTCCGGAGAATTCCACGGAT
CCGCACGAGATATTTCATCAACGAATGTTACAGATTTAACTGTATCACCGTCTAAGATAGAAGATGGTGG
TAAAACGACAGTAAAAATGACGTTCGACGATAAAAATGGAAAAATACAAAATGGTGACATGATTAAAGTG
GCATGGCCGACAAGCGGTACAGTAAAGATAGAGGGTTATAGTAAAACAGTACCATTAACTGTTAAAGGTG
AACAGGTGGGTCAAGCAGTTATTACACCAGACGGTGCAACAATTACATTCAATGATAAAGTAGAAAAATT
AAGTGATGTTTCGGGATTTGCAGAATTTGAAGTACAAGGAAGAAATTTAACGCAAACAAATACTTCAGAT
GACAAAGTAGCTACGATAACATCTGGGAATAAATCAACGAATGTTACGGTTCATAAAAGTGAAGCGGGAA
CAAGTAGTGTTTTCTATTATAAAACGGGAGATATGCTACCAGAAGATACGACACATGTACGATGGTTTTT
AAATATTAACAATGAAAAAAGTTATGTATCGAAAGATATTACTATAAAGGATCAGATTCAAGGTGGACAG
CAGTTAGATTTAAGCACATTAAACATTAATGTGACAGGTACACATAGCAATTATTATAGTGGACAAAGTG
CAATTACTGATTTTGAAAAAGCCTTTCCAGGTTCTAAAATAACTGTTGATAATACGAAGAACACAATTGA
TGTAACAATTCCACAAGGCTATGGGTCATATAATAGTTTTTCAATTAACTACAAAACCAAAATTACGAAT
GAACAGCAAAAAGAGTTTGTTAATAATTCACAAGCTTGGTATCAAGAGCATGGTAAGGAAGAAGTGAACG
GGAAATCATTTAATCATACTGTGCACAATATTAATGCTAATGCCGGTATTGAAGGTACTGTAAAAGGTGA
ATTAAAAGTTTTAAAACAGGATAAAGATACCAAGGCTTCAGTCGACCTGTAAGGCATTGCTCGAGCACCA
CCACCACCACCACTGAGATCCGGCTGCTAACAAAGCCCGAAAGGAAGCTGAGTTGGCTGCTGCCACCGCT
GAGCAATAACTAGCATAACCCCTTGGGGCCTCTAAACGGGTCTTGAGGGGTTTTTTGCTGAAAGGAGGAA
CTATATCCGGAT
Features (pLannotate 1.2.2; 22 found; start..end, strand, type, name):
     12..440     +  rep_origin     f1 ori (sequence partly withheld): f1 bacteriophage origin of replication; arrow indicates direction of (+) strand synthesis
    493..550     +  promoter       AmpR promoter (fragment): bla
    559..1374    -  CDS            KanR: aminoglycoside phosphotransferase; aph(3')-Ia; confers resistance to kanamycin in bacteria or G418 (Geneticin®) in eukaryotes
   1496..2084    +  rep_origin     ori: high-copy-number ColE1/pMB1/pBR322/pUC origin of replication
   2270..2409    -  misc_feature   bom: basis of mobility region from pBR322
   2511..2702    -  CDS            rop: Rop protein, which maintains plasmids at low copy number; rop
   2719..3099    +  CDS            YPB1_ECOLX: Protein predicted: Swiss-Prot protein existence level 4. From Escherichia coli.
   3171..3462    -  CDS            TcR (fragment): tetracycline efflux protein; tet; confers resistance to tetracycline
   3477..3498    -  protein_bind   CAP binding site: CAP binding activates transcription in the presence of cAMP. E. coli catabolite activator protein
   3511..4593    -  CDS            lacI: lac repressor; lacI; The lac repressor binds to the lac operator to inhibit transcription in E. coli. This inhibition can be relieved by adding lactose or isopropyl-β-D-thiogalactopyranoside (IPTG).
   4594..4671    -  promoter       lacI promoter: lacI
   4679..4958    -  CDS            TcR (fragment): tetracycline efflux protein; tet; confers resistance to tetracycline
   4980..4998    +  promoter       T7 promoter: promoter for bacteriophage T7 RNA polymerase
   4999..5023    +  protein_bind   lac operator: The lac repressor binds to the lac operator to inhibit transcription in E. coli. This inhibition can be relieved by adding lactose or isopropyl-β-D-thiogalactopyranoside (IPTG). lac repressor encoded by lacI
   5038..5060    +  RBS            RBS: efficient ribosome binding site from bacteriophage T7 gene 10 (Olins and Rangwala, 1989)
   5079..5095    +  CDS            capTEV™ (fragment): composite tag for in vivo biotinylation, TEV protease cleavage, and 6xHis tagging
   5106..5123    +  CDS            thrombin site: thrombin recognition and cleavage site
   5136..5852    +  CDS            EGFP: EGFP is a basic (constitutively fluorescent) green fluorescent protein published in 1996, derived from Aequorea victoria. It is reported to be a rapidly-maturing weak dimer with moderate acid sensitivity.
   5871..6824    +  CDS            cna (fragment): CNA_STAAU - Experimental evidence at protein level: Swiss-Prot protein existence level 1. Collagen-binding adhesin that mediates bacterial adherence to collagenous tissues such as cartilage (PubMed:8218209). Participates in the infectious process by acting as a virulence factor in many different animal models of staphylococcal infections including arthritis, endocarditis and keratitis (PubMed:10816547, PubMed:15181582). Inhibits the activation of the classical complement pathway by interacting with host C1q and interfering with the association between host C1r with C1q (PubMed:23720782). From
   6847..6864    +  CDS            9xHis (fragment): 9xHis affinity tag
   6874..6923    +  CDS            SET1 (fragment): solubility-enhancement tag derived from T7 phage gene 10B
   6931..6978    +  terminator     T7 terminator: transcription terminator for bacteriophage T7 RNA polymerase
