>Addgene plasmid #61603 | pET28a-EGFP-CNA35 | analyzer sequence | sequence record 100949
TGGCGAATGGG
[124 nt withheld, positions 12-135]
C
[91 nt withheld, positions 137-227]
A
[49 nt withheld, positions 229-277]
CCTTTGACGTTGGAGTCCACGTTCTTT
[37 nt withheld, positions 305-341]
ACCCTATCTCGGTCTATTCTTTTGATTTATAAGGGATTTTGCCGATTTCGGCCTATTGGTTAAAAAATGA
GCTGATTTAACAAAAATTTAACGCGAATTTTAACAAAATATTAACGTTTACAATTTCAGGTGGCACTTTT
CGGGGAAATGTGCGCGGAACCCCTATTTGTTTATTTTTCTAAATACATTCAAATATGTATCCGCTCATGA
ATTAATTCTTAGAAAAACTCATCGAGCATCAAATGAAACTGCAATTTATTCATATCAGGATTATCAATAC
CATATTTTTGAAAAAGCCGTTTCTGTAATGAAGGAGAAAACTCACCGAGGCAGTTCCATAGGATGGCAAG
ATCCTGGTATCGGTCTGCGATTCCGACTCGTCCAACATCAATACAACCTATTAATTTCCCCTCGTCAAAA
ATAAGGTTATCAAGTGAGAAATCACCATGAGTGACGACTGAATCCGGTGAGAATGGCAAAAGTTTATGCA
TTTCTTTCCAGACTTGTTCAACAGGCCAGCCATTACGCTCGTCATCAAAATCACTCGCATCAACCAAACC
GTTATTCATTCGTGATTGCGCCTGAGCGAGACGAAATACGCGATCGCTGTTAAAAGGACAATTACAAACA
GGAATCGAATGCAACCGGCGCAGGAACACTGCCAGCGCATCAACAATATTTTCACCTGAATCAGGATATT
CTTCTAATACCTGGAATGCTGTTTTCCCGGGGATCGCAGTGGTGAGTAACCATGCATCATCAGGAGTACG
GATAAAATGCTTGATGGTCGGAAGAGGCATAAATTCCGTCAGCCAGTTTAGTCTGACCATCTCATCTGTA
ACATCATTGGCAACGCTACCTTTGCCATGTTTCAGAAACAACTCTGGCGCATCGGGCTTCCCATACAATC
GATAGATTGTCGCACCTGATTGCCCGACATTATCGCGAGCCCATTTATACCCATATAAATCAGCATCCAT
GTTGGAATTTAATCGCGGCCTAGAGCAAGACGTTTCCCGTTGAATATGGCTCATAACACCCCTTGTATTA
CTGTTTATGTAAGCAGACAGTTTTATTGTTCATGACCAAAATCCCTTAACGTGAGTTTTCGTTCCACTGA
GCGTCAGACCCCGTAGAAAAGATCAAAGGATCTTCTTGAGATCCTTTTTTTCTGCGCGTAATCTGCTGCT
TGCAAACAAAAAAACCACCGCTACCAGCGGTGGTTTGTTTGCCGGATCAAGAGCTACCAACTCTTTTTCC
GAAGGTAACTGGCTTCAGCAGAGCGCAGATACCAAATACTGTCCTTCTAGTGTAGCCGTAGTTAGGCCAC
CACTTCAAGAACTCTGTAGCACCGCCTACATACCTCGCTCTGCTAATCCTGTTACCAGTGGCTGCTGCCA
GTGGCGATAAGTCGTGTCTTACCGGGTTGGACTCAAGACGATAGTTACCGGATAAGGCGCAGCGGTCGGG
CTGAACGGGGGGTTCGTGCACACAGCCCAGCTTGGAGCGAACGACCTACACCGAACTGAGATACCTACAG
CGTGAGCTATGAGAAAGCGCCACGCTTCCCGAAGGGAGAAAGGCGGACAGGTATCCGGTAAGCGGCAGGG
TCGGAACAGGAGAGCGCACGAGGGAGCTTCCAGGGGGAAACGCCTGGTATCTTTATAGTCCTGTCGGGTT
TCGCCACCTCTGACTTGAGCGTCGATTTTTGTGATGCTCGTCAGGGGGGCGGAGCCTATGGAAAAACGCC
AGCAACGCGGCCTTTTTACGGTTCCTGGCCTTTTGCTGGCCTTTTGCTCACATGTTCTTTCCTGCGTTAT
CCCCTGATTCTGTGGATAACCGTATTACCGCCTTTGAGTGAGCTGATACCGCTCGCCGCAGCCGAACGAC
CGAGCGCAGCGAGTCAGTGAGCGAGGAAGCGGAAGAGCGCCTGATGCGGTATTTTCTCCTTACGCATCTG
TGCGGTATTTCACACCGCATATATGGTGCACTCTCAGTACAATCTGCTCTGATGCCGCATAGTTAAGCCA
GTATACACTCCGCTATCGCTACGTGACTGGGTCATGGCTGCGCCCCGACACCCGCCAACACCCGCTGACG
CGCCCTGACGGGCTTGTCTGCTCCCGGCATCCGCTTACAGACAAGCTGTGACCGTCTCCGGGAGCTGCAT
GTGTCAGAGGTTTTCACCGTCATCACCGAAACGCGCGAGGCAGCTGCGGTAAAGCTCATCAGCGTGGTCG
TGAAGCGATTCACAGATGTCTGCCTGTTCATCCGCGTCCAGCTCGTTGAGTTTCTCCAGAAGCGTTAATG
TCTGGCTTCTGATAAAGCGGGCCATGTTAAGGGCGGTTTTTTCCTGTTTGGTCACTGATGCCTCCGTGTA
AGGGGGATTTCTGTTCATGGGGGTAATGATACCGATGAAACGAGAGAGGATGCTCACGATACGGGTTACT
GATGATGAACATGCCCGGTTACTGGAACGTTGTGAGGGTAAACAACTGGCGGTATGGATGCGGCGGGACC
AGAGAAAAATCACTCAGGGTCAATGCCAGCGCTTCGTTAATACAGATGTAGGTGTTCCACAGGGTAGCCA
GCAGCATCCTGCGATGCAGATCCGGAACATAATGGTGCAGGGCGCTGACTTCCGCGTTTCCAGACTTTAC
GAAACACGGAAACCGAAGACCATTCATGTTGTTGCTCAGGTCGCAGACGTTTTGCAGCAGCAGTCGCTTC
ACGTTCGCTCGCGTATCGGTGATTCATTCTGCTAACCAGTAAGGCAACCCCGCCAGCCTAGCCGGGTCCT
CAACGACAGGAGCACGATCATGCGCACCCGTGGGGCCGCCATGCCGGCGATAATGGCCTGCTTCTCGCCG
AAACGTTTGGTGGCGGGACCAGTGACGAAGGCTTGAGCGAGGGCGTGCAAGATTCCGAATACCGCAAGCG
ACAGGCCGATCATCGTCGCGCTCCAGCGAAAGCGGTCCTCGCCGAAAATGACCCAGAGCGCTGCCGGCAC
CTGTCCTACGAGTTGCATGATAAAGAAGACAGTCATAAGTGCGGCGACGATAGTCATGCCCCGCGCCCAC
CGGAAGGAGCTGACTGGGTTGAAGGCTCTCAAGGGCATCGGTCGAGATCCCGGTGCCTAATGAGTGAGCT
AACTTACATTAATTGCGTTGCGCTCACTGCCCGCTTTCCAGTCGGGAAACCTGTCGTGCCAGCTGCATTA
ATGAATCGGCCAACGCGCGGGGAGAGGCGGTTTGCGTATTGGGCGCCAGGGTGGTTTTTCTTTTCACCAG
TGAGACGGGCAACAGCTGATTGCCCTTCACCGCCTGGCCCTGAGAGAGTTGCAGCAAGCGGTCCACGCTG
GTTTGCCCCAGCAGGCGAAAATCCTGTTTGATGGTGGTTAACGGCGGGATATAACATGAGCTGTCTTCGG
TATCGTCGTATCCCACTACCGAGATATCCGCACCAACGCGCAGCCCGGACTCGGTAATGGCGCGCATTGC
GCCCAGCGCCATCTGATCGTTGGCAACCAGCATCGCAGTGGGAACGATGCCCTCATTCAGCATTTGCATG
GTTTGTTGAAAACCGGACATGGCACTCCAGTCGCCTTCCCGTTCCGCTATCGGCTGAATTTGATTGCGAG
TGAGATATTTATGCCAGCCAGCCAGACGCAGACGCGCCGAGACAGAACTTAATGGGCCCGCTAACAGCGC
GATTTGCTGGTGACCCAATGCGACCAGATGCTCCACGCCCAGTCGCGTACCGTCTTCATGGGAGAAAATA
ATACTGTTGATGGGTGTCTGGTCAGAGACATCAAGAAATAACGCCGGAACATTAGTGCAGGCAGCTTCCA
CAGCAATGGCATCCTGGTCATCCAGCGGATAGTTAATGATCAGCCCACTGACGCGTTGCGCGAGAAGATT
GTGCACCGCCGCTTTACAGGCTTCGACGCCGCTTCGTTCTACCATCGACACCACCACGCTGGCACCCAGT
TGATCGGCGCGAGATTTAATCGCCGCGACAATTTGCGACGGCGCGTGCAGGGCCAGACTGGAGGTGGCAA
CGCCAATCAGCAACGACTGTTTGCCCGCCAGTTGTTGTGCCACGCGGTTGGGAATGTAATTCAGCTCCGC
CATCGCCGCTTCCACTTTTTCCCGCGTTTTCGCAGAAACGTGGCTGGCCTGGTTCACCACGCGGGAAACG
GTCTGATAAGAGACACCGGCATACTCTGCGACATCGTATAACGTTACTGGTTTCACATTCACCACCCTGA
ATTGACTCTCTTCCGGGCGCTATCATGCCATACCGCGAAAGGTTTTGCGCCATTCGATGGTGTCCGGGAT
CTCGACGCTCTCCCTTATGCGACTCCTGCATTAGGAAGCAGCCCAGTAGTAGGTTGAGGCCGTTGAGCAC
CGCCGCCGCAAGGAATGGTGCATGCAAGGAGATGGCGCCCAACAGTCCCCCGGCCACGGGGCCTGCCACC
ATACCCACGCCGAAACAAGCGCTCATGAGCCCGAAGTGGCGAGCCCGATCTTCCCCATCGGTGATGTCGG
CGATATAGGCGCCAGCAACCGCACCTGTGGCGCCGGTGATGCCGGCCACGATGCGTCCGGCGTAGAGGAT
CGAGATCTCGATCCCGCGAAATTAATACGACTCACTATAGGGGAATTGTGAGCGGATAACAATTCCCCTC
TAGAAATAATTTTGTTTAACTTTAAGAAGGAGATATACCATGGGCAGCAGCCATCATCATCATCATCACA
GCAGCGGCCTGGTGCCGCGCGGCAGCCATATGGCTAGCATGGTGAGCAAGGGCGAGGAGCTGTTCACCGG
GGTGGTGCCCATCCTGGTCGAGCTGGACGGCGACGTAAACGGCCACAAGTTCAGCGTGTCCGGCGAGGGC
GAGGGCGATGCCACCTACGGCAAGCTGACCCTGAAGTTCATCTGCACCACCGGCAAGCTGCCCGTGCCCT
GGCCCACCCTCGTGACCACCCTGACCTACGGCGTGCAGTGCTTCAGCCGCTACCCCGACCACATGAAGCA
GCACGACTTCTTCAAGTCCGCCATGCCCGAAGGCTACGTCCAGGAGCGCACCATCTTCTTCAAGGACGAC
GGCAACTACAAGACCCGCGCCGAGGTGAAGTTCGAGGGCGACACCCTGGTGAACCGCATCGAGCTGAAGG
GCATCGACTTCAAGGAGGACGGCAACATCCTGGGGCACAAGCTGGAGTACAACTACAACAGCCACAACGT
CTATATCATGGCCGACAAGCAGAAGAACGGCATCAAGGTGAACTTCAAGATCCGCCACAACATCGAGGAC
GGCAGCGTGCAGCTCGCCGACCACTACCAGCAGAACACCCCCATCGGCGACGGCCCCGTGCTGCTGCCCG
ACAACCACTACCTGAGCACCCAGTCCGCCCTGAGCAAAGACCCCAACGAGAAGCGCGATCACATGGTCCT
GCTGGAGTTCGTGACCGCCGCCGGGATCACTCTCGGCATGGACGAGCTGTACAAGTCCGGAGAATTCCAC
GGATCCGCACGAGATATTTCATCAACGAATGTTACAGATTTAACTGTATCACCGTCTAAGATAGAAGATG
GTGGTAAAACGACAGTAAAAATGACGTTCGACGATAAAAATGGAAAAATACAAAATGGTGACATGATTAA
AGTGGCATGGCCGACAAGCGGTACAGTAAAGATAGAGGGTTATAGTAAAACAGTACCATTAACTGTTAAA
GGTGAACAGGTGGGTCAAGCAGTTATTACACCAGACGGTGCAACAATTACATTCAATGATAAAGTAGAAA
AATTAAGTGATGTTTCGGGATTTGCAGAATTTGAAGTACAAGGAAGAAATTTAACGCAAACAAATACTTC
AGATGACAAAGTAGCTACGATAACATCTGGGAATAAATCAACGAATGTTACGGTTCATAAAAGTGAAGCG
GGAACAAGTAGTGTTTTCTATTATAAAACGGGAGATATGCTACCAGAAGATACGACACATGTACGATGGT
TTTTAAATATTAACAATGAAAAAAGTTATGTATCGAAAGATATTACTATAAAGGATCAGATTCAAGGTGG
ACAGCAGTTAGATTTAAGCACATTAAACATTAATGTGACAGGTACACATAGCAATTATTATAGTGGACAA
AGTGCAATTACTGATTTTGAAAAAGCCTTTCCAGGTTCTAAAATAACTGTTGATAATACGAAGAACACAA
TTGATGTAACAATTCCACAAGGCTATGGGTCATATAATAGTTTTTCAATTAACTACAAAACCAAAATTAC
GAATGAACAGCAAAAAGAGTTTGTTAATAATTCACAAGCTTGGTATCAAGAGCATGGTAAGGAAGAAGTG
AACGGGAAATCATTTAATCATACTGTGCACAATATTAATGCTAATGCCGGTATTGAAGGTACTGTAAAAG
GTGAATTAAAAGTTTTAAAACAGGATAAAGATACCAAGGCTTCAGTCGACCTGTAAGGCATTGCTCGAGC
ACCACCACCACCACCACTGAGATCCGGCTGCTAACAAAGCCCGAAAGGAAGCTGAGTTGGCTGCTGCCAC
CGCTGAGCAATAACTAGCATAACCCCTTGGGGCCTCTAAACGGGTCTTGAGGGGTTTTTTGCTGAAAGGA
GGAACTATATCCGGAT
Features (pLannotate 1.2.2; 22 found; start..end, strand, type, name):
     12..467     +  rep_origin     f1 ori (sequence partly withheld): f1 bacteriophage origin of replication; arrow indicates direction of (+) strand synthesis
    494..551     +  promoter       AmpR promoter (fragment): bla
    560..1375    -  CDS            KanR: aminoglycoside phosphotransferase; aph(3')-Ia; confers resistance to kanamycin in bacteria or G418 (Geneticin®) in eukaryotes
   1497..2085    +  rep_origin     ori: high-copy-number ColE1/pMB1/pBR322/pUC origin of replication
   2271..2413    -  misc_feature   bom: basis of mobility region from pBR322
   2515..2706    -  CDS            rop: Rop protein, which maintains plasmids at low copy number; rop
   2723..3103    +  CDS            YPB1_ECOLX: Protein predicted: Swiss-Prot protein existence level 4. From Escherichia coli.
   3175..3466    -  CDS            TcR (fragment): tetracycline efflux protein; tet; confers resistance to tetracycline
   3481..3502    -  protein_bind   CAP binding site: CAP binding activates transcription in the presence of cAMP. E. coli catabolite activator protein
   3515..4597    -  CDS            lacI: lac repressor; lacI; The lac repressor binds to the lac operator to inhibit transcription in E. coli. This inhibition can be relieved by adding lactose or isopropyl-β-D-thiogalactopyranoside (IPTG).
   4598..4675    -  promoter       lacI promoter: lacI
   4683..4962    -  CDS            TcR (fragment): tetracycline efflux protein; tet; confers resistance to tetracycline
   4984..5002    +  promoter       T7 promoter: promoter for bacteriophage T7 RNA polymerase
   5003..5027    +  protein_bind   lac operator: The lac repressor binds to the lac operator to inhibit transcription in E. coli. This inhibition can be relieved by adding lactose or isopropyl-β-D-thiogalactopyranoside (IPTG). lac repressor encoded by lacI
   5042..5064    +  RBS            RBS: efficient ribosome binding site from bacteriophage T7 gene 10 (Olins and Rangwala, 1989)
   5083..5099    +  CDS            capTEV™ (fragment): composite tag for in vivo biotinylation, TEV protease cleavage, and 6xHis tagging
   5110..5127    +  CDS            thrombin site: thrombin recognition and cleavage site
   5140..5856    +  CDS            EGFP: EGFP is a basic (constitutively fluorescent) green fluorescent protein published in 1996, derived from Aequorea victoria. It is reported to be a rapidly-maturing weak dimer with moderate acid sensitivity.
   5875..6828    +  CDS            cna (fragment): CNA_STAAU - Experimental evidence at protein level: Swiss-Prot protein existence level 1. Collagen-binding adhesin that mediates bacterial adherence to collagenous tissues such as cartilage (PubMed:8218209). Participates in the infectious process by acting as a virulence factor in many different animal models of staphylococcal infections including arthritis, endocarditis and keratitis (PubMed:10816547, PubMed:15181582). Inhibits the activation of the classical complement pathway by interacting with host C1q and interfering with the association between host C1r with C1q (PubMed:23720782). From
   6851..6868    +  CDS            9xHis (fragment): 9xHis affinity tag
   6878..6927    +  CDS            SET1 (fragment): solubility-enhancement tag derived from T7 phage gene 10B
   6935..6982    +  terminator     T7 terminator: transcription terminator for bacteriophage T7 RNA polymerase
