[The description below was written by a language model from this plasmid's Addgene catalogue record and pLannotate feature annotations shown in this document.]
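Description:
pET28a-EGFP-CNA35 is a bacterial expression plasmid of about 7 kb, built on the Novagen pET28a backbone, for producing a fluorescent collagen-binding probe in E. coli. It is selected with kanamycin through the aph(3')-Ia KanR gene and replicates from a ColE1/pBR322-type origin. The backbone also carries the bom site and the rop gene. Rop normally moderates copy number, although the catalogue entry lists the plasmid as high copy. An f1 origin is also present. The short hits annotated as tetracycline-resistance fragments, an AmpR promoter fragment and a predicted E. coli ORF appear to be backbone remnants rather than functional parts.

The expression cassette uses a T7 promoter followed by a lac operator and the T7 gene 10 ribosome binding site, and the plasmid supplies its own lacI repressor. Transcription therefore depends on T7 RNA polymerase, as provided by the listed BL21(DE3) strain, and can be induced with IPTG. The open reading frame begins with an N-terminal His tag (annotated as a partial composite-tag match) and a thrombin cleavage site. EGFP follows and is fused upstream of a fragment of the Staphylococcus aureus collagen adhesin gene cna, which corresponds to the CNA35 collagen-binding domain. A second His-tag match lies downstream of the insert, consistent with the "His tags" listed in the record, and a T7 terminator closes the cassette. The insert was cloned between NheI and XhoI sites.

The two feature tables come from two sequence records that differ by only a few nucleotides and show the same architecture. The purified EGFP-CNA35 fusion is intended as a protein-based fluorescent probe for imaging collagen.
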