Addgene plasmid #61603: pET28a-EGFP-CNA35
Purpose: bacterial expression of N-terminal fusion protein of CNA35 with EGFP
Depositing lab: Maarten Merkx. Depositing organization: Technische Universiteit Eindhoven. Publication: Colorful Protein-Based Fluorescent Probes for Collagen Imaging. Aper SJ, van Spreeuwel AC, van Turnhout MC, van der Linden AJ, Pieters PA, van der Zon NL, de la Rambelje SL, Bouten CV, Merkx M. PLoS One. 2014 Dec 9;9(12):e114983. doi: 10.1371/journal.pone.0114983. eCollection 2014. PONE-D-14-29186 PubMed 25490719.
Backbone
  Vector backbone: pET28a
  Backbone manufacturer: Novagen
  Vector type: Bacterial Expression
Growth in bacteria
  Bacterial resistance: Kanamycin, 50 μg/mL
  Growth temperature: 37°C
  Growth strain: BL21(DE3)
  Copy number: High Copy
Gene/Insert
  Gene/Insert name: EGFP and CNA35
  Promoter: T7
  Tag / fusion protein: His tags
  Cloning method: Restriction Enzyme; 5′ cloning site Nhe1 (unknown if destroyed); 3′ cloning site Xho1 (unknown if destroyed)
  Sequencing primers: 5′ T7 promotor
Resource information
  A portion of this plasmid was derived from a plasmid made by: CNA35 gene was a kind gift of Prof Magnus Hook (Texas A&M)
Terms and licenses: Academic/Nonprofit Terms; Industry Terms: Not Available to Industry
How to cite: pET28a-EGFP-CNA35 was a gift from Maarten Merkx (Addgene plasmid # 61603 ; http://n2t.net/addgene:61603 ; RRID:Addgene_61603)
