>Addgene plasmid #61603 | pET28a-EGFP-CNA35 | addgene partial sequence | sequence record 104783 | pBRrevBam 5'-GGTGATGTCGGCGATATAGG-3'
GGCGCCGGTGATGCCGGCCACGATGCGTCCGGCGTAGAGGATCGAGATCTCGATCCCGCGAAATTAATAC
GACTCACTATAGGGGAATTGTGAGCGGATAACAATTCCCCTCTAGAAATAATTTTGTTTAACTTTAAGAA
GGAGATATACCATGGGCAGCAGCCATCATCATCATCATCACAGCAGCGGCCTGGTGCCGCGCGGCAGCCA
TATGGCTAGCATGGTGAGCAAGGGCGAGGAGCTGTTCACCGGGGTGGTGCCCATCCTGGTCGAGCTGGAC
GGCGACGTAAACGGCCACAAGTTCAGCGTGTCCGGCGAGGGCGAGGGCGATGCCACCTACGGCAAGCTGA
CCCTGAAGTTCATCTGCACCACCGGCAAGCTGCCCGTGCCCTGGCCCACCCTCGTGACCACCCTGACCTA
CGGCGTGCAGTGCTTCAGCCGCTACCCCGACCACATGAAGCAGCACGACTTCTTCAAGTCCGCCATGCCC
GAAGGCTACGTCCAGGAGCGCACCATCTTCTTCAAGGACGACGGCAACTACAAGACCCGCGCCGAGGTGA
AGTTCGAGGGCGACACCCTGGTGAACCGCATCGAGCTGAAGGGCATCGACTTCAAGGAGGACGGCAACAT
CCTGGGGCACAAGCTGGAGTACAACTACAACAGCCACAACGTCTATATCATGGCCGACAAGCAGAAGAAC
GGCATCAAGGTGAACTTCAAGATCCGCCACAACATCGAGGACGGCAGCGTGCAGCTCGCCGACCACTACC
AGCAGAACACCCCCATCGGCGACGGCCCCGTGCTGCTGCCCGACAACCACTACCTGAGCACCCAGTCCGC
CCTGAGCAAAGACCCCAACGAGAAGCGCGATCACATGGTCCTGCTGGAGTTCGTGACCGCCGCCGGGATC
ACTCTCGGCATGGACGAGCTGTACAAGTCCGGAGAATTCCACGGATCCGCACGAGATATTTCATCAACGA
ATGTTACAGATTTAACTGTATCACCGTCTAAGATAGAAGATGGTGGTAAAACGACAGTAAAAATGACGTT
CGACGATAAAAATGGAAAAATACAAAATGGTGACATGATTAAAGTGGCATGGCCGACAAGCGGTACAGTA
A
