>Addgene plasmid #61603 | pET28a-EGFP-CNA35 | addgene partial sequence | sequence record 104787 | EXFP-internal-F 5'-ACGACGGCAACTACAAGACC-3'
AGTTCGAGGGCGACACCCTGGTGAACCGCATCGAGCTGAAGGGCATCGACTTCAAGGAGGACGGCAACAT
CCTGGGGCACAAGCTGGAGTACAACTACAACAGCCACAACGTCTATATCATGGCCGACAAGCAGAAGAAC
GGCATCAAGGTGAACTTCAAGATCCGCCACAACATCGAGGACGGCAGCGTGCAGCTCGCCGACCACTACC
AGCAGAACACCCCCATCGGCGACGGCCCCGTGCTGCTGCCCGACAACCACTACCTGAGCACCCAGTCCGC
CCTGAGCAAAGACCCCAACGAGAAGCGCGATCACATGGTCCTGCTGGAGTTCGTGACCGCCGCCGGGATC
ACTCTCGGCATGGACGAGCTGTACAAGTCCGGAGAATTCCACGGATCCGCACGAGATATTTCATCAACGA
ATGTTACAGATTTAACTGTATCACCGTCTAAGATAGAAGATGGTGGTAAAACGACAGTAAAAATGACGTT
CGACGATAAAAATGGAAAAATACAAAATGGTGACATGATTAAAGTGGCATGGCCGACAAGCGGTACAGTA
AAGATAGAGGGTTATAGTAAAACAGTACCATTAACTGTTAAAGGTGAACAGGTGGGTCAAGCAGTTATTA
CACCAGACGGTGCAACAATTACATTCAATGATAAAGTAGAAAAATTAAGTGATGTTTCGGGATTTGCAGA
ATTTGAAGTACAAGGAAGAAATTTAACGCAAACAAATACTTCAGATGACAAAGTAGCTACGATAACATCT
GGGAATAAATCAACGAATGTTACGGTTCATAAAAGTGAAGCGGGAACAAGTAGTGTTTTCTATTATAAAA
CGGGAGATATGCTACCAGAAGATACGACACATGTACGATGGTTTTTAAATATTAACAATGAAAAAAGTTA
TGTATCGAAAGATATTACTATAAAGGATCAGATTCAAGGTGGACAGCAGTTAGATTTAAGCACATTAAAC
ATTAATGTGACAGGTACACATAGCAATTATTATAGTGGACAAAGTGCAATTACTGATTTTGAAA
