>Addgene plasmid #61603 | pET28a-EGFP-CNA35 | addgene partial sequence | sequence record 104788 | T7term 5'-GCTAGTTATTGCTCAGCGG-3'
CTTCCTTTCGGGCTTTGTTAGCAGCCGGATCTCAGTGGTGGTGGTGGTGGTGCTCGAGCAATGCCTTACA
GGTCGACTGAAGCCTTGGTATCTTTATCCTGTTTTAAAACTTTTAATTCACCTTTTACAGTACCTTCAAT
ACCGGCATTAGCATTAATATTGTGCACAGTATGATTAAATGATTTCCCGTTCACTTCTTCCTTACCATGC
TCTTGATACCAAGCTTGTGAATTATTAACAAACTCTTTTTGCTGTTCATTCGTAATTTTGGTTTTGTAGT
TAATTGAAAAACTATTATATGACCCATAGCCTTGTGGAATTGTTACATCAATTGTGTTCTTCGTATTATC
AACAGTTATTTTAGAACCTGGAAAGGCTTTTTCAAAATCAGTAATTGCACTTTGTCCACTATAATAATTG
CTATGTGTACCTGTCACATTAATGTTTAATGTGCTTAAATCTAACTGCTGTCCACCTTGAATCTGATCCT
TTATAGTAATATCTTTCGATACATAACTTTTTTCATTGTTAATATTTAAAAACCATCGTACATGTGTCGT
ATCTTCTGGTAGCATATCTCCCGTTTTATAATAGAAAACACTACTTGTTCCCGCTTCACTTTTATGAACC
GTAACATTCGTTGATTTATTCCCAGATGTTATCGTAGCTACTTTGTCATCTGAAGTATTTGTTTGCGTTA
AATTTCTTCCTTGTACTTCAAATTCTGCAAATCCCGAAACATCACTTAATTTTTCTACTTTATCATTGAA
TGTAATTGTTGCACCGTCTGGTGTAATAACTGCTTGACCCACCTGTTCACCTTTAACAGTTAATGGTACT
GTTTTACTATAACCCTCTATCTTTACTGTACCGCTTGTCGGCCATGCCACTTTAATCATGTCACCATTTT
GTATTTTTCCATTTTTATCGTCGAACGTCATTTTTACTGTCGTTTTACCACCATCTTCTATCTTAGACGG
TGATACAGTTAAATCTGTAACATTCGTTGATGAAATATCTCGTGCGGATCCGTGGAATTCTCCGGACTTG
TACAGCTCGTCCATGCCGA
